Addgene plasmid #128860: pDV
Purpose: (Empty Backbone) Destination vector for modules assembly
Depositing lab: Gilles Charvin. Depositing organization: Institut de Genetique et de Biologie Moleculaire et Cellulaire (IGBMC). Publication: COSPLAY: An expandable toolbox for combinatorial and swift generation of expression plasmids in yeast. Goulev Y, Matifas A, Heyer V, Reina-San-Martin B, Charvin G. PLoS One. 2019 Aug 28;14(8):e0220694. doi: 10.1371/journal.pone.0220694. eCollection 2019. PubMed 31461461.
Backbone
  Vector backbone: pUC57
  Backbone size (bp): 2953
  Modifications to backbone: AmpR replaced by CmR, 2 BsaI sites added arround LacZa, SV40 poly A added
  Vector type: Mammalian Expression, Bacterial Expression, Yeast Expression, Synthetic Biology
Growth in bacteria
  Bacterial resistance: Chloramphenicol, 25 μg/mL
  Growth temperature: 37°C
  Growth strain: DH5alpha
  Copy number: Unknown
Terms and licenses: Academic/Nonprofit Terms; Industry Terms: Not Available to Industry
Depositor comments: Please visit https://www.biorxiv.org/content/10.1101/630277v1 for BioRxiv preprint.
How to cite: pDV was a gift from Gilles Charvin (Addgene plasmid # 128860 ; http://n2t.net/addgene:128860 ; RRID:Addgene_128860)
