[The description below was written by a language model from this plasmid's Addgene catalogue record and pLannotate feature annotations shown in this document.]
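Description:
pDV is an empty destination vector of 2,953 bp built on a pUC57 backbone. It serves as the recipient plasmid for module assembly in the COSPLAY toolbox, a combinatorial system for rapid construction of yeast expression plasmids. It is propagated in E. coli through the high-copy ColE1/pUC-type origin. The original ampicillin resistance gene has been replaced by a chloramphenicol acetyltransferase coding sequence, which remains under the AmpR (bla) promoter, so selection is on chloramphenicol. Short remnants of rop, bom, lacI and the lac promoter/operator region are annotated as backbone leftovers rather than functional units.

The working part of the plasmid is a lacZα fragment driven by the synthetic bacterial EM7 promoter. According to the record, it is flanked by two added BsaI sites, although these sites are not annotated in the feature tables. BsaI is a type IIS enzyme, so this layout fits Golden Gate-style cloning. In that scheme the lacZα cassette would be excised and replaced by the assembled modules, and recombinant colonies could be told apart from parental ones by blue/white screening. An SV40 polyadenylation signal lies downstream of the dropout cassette, along with an adjacent fragment of SV40 large T antigen sequence that commonly accompanies this element. It could terminate transcripts from inserted modules in eukaryotic cells.

The plasmid is catalogued for bacterial, yeast and mammalian expression and for synthetic biology. However, neither feature table shows a yeast origin, a yeast auxotrophic marker or a eukaryotic promoter, so such elements would presumably be supplied by the assembled modules. The depositor and sequencing-derived records carry the same features and differ only in their start coordinate.
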