Features (pLannotate 1.2.2; 14 found; start..end, strand, type, name):
    137..236     +  misc_feature   bom (fragment): basis of mobility region from pBR322
    237..258     -  CDS            lacZα (fragment): LacZα fragment of β-galactosidase; lacZ fragment
    307..354     +  promoter       EM7 promoter: synthetic bacterial promoter&nbsp
    383..531     +  CDS            lacZα (fragment): LacZα fragment of β-galactosidase; lacZ fragment
    716..800     +  CDS            large T antigen (fragment): large T antigen from SV40 (simian virus 40)
    823..944     +  polyA_signal   SV40 poly(A) signal: SV40 polyadenylation signal
    957..973     -  protein_bind   lac operator: The lac repressor binds to the lac operator to inhibit transcription in E. coli. This inhibition can be relieved by adding lactose or isopropyl-β-D-thiogalactopyranoside (IPTG). lac repressor encoded by lacI
    981..1011    -  promoter       lac promoter: promoter for the E. coli lac operon
   1026..1047    -  protein_bind   CAP binding site: CAP binding activates transcription in the presence of cAMP. E. coli catabolite activator protein
   1060..1152    -  CDS            lacI (fragment): lac repressor; lacI; The lac repressor binds to the lac operator to inhibit transcription in E. coli. This inhibition can be relieved by adding lactose or isopropyl-β-D-thiogalactopyranoside (IPTG).
   1335..1923    -  rep_origin     ori: high-copy-number ColE1/pMB1/pBR322/pUC origin of replication
   2094..2753    -  CDS            CmR: chloramphenicol acetyltransferase; cat; confers resistance to chloramphenicol
   2754..2858    -  promoter       AmpR promoter: bla
   2953..35      +  CDS            rop (fragment) (across the origin): Rop protein, which maintains plasmids at low copy number; rop
>Addgene plasmid #128860 | pDV | depositor full sequence | sequence record 247227 | pDV sequence 2953 bps
TCGCGCGTTTCGGTGATGACGGTGAAAACCTCTGACACATGCAGCTCCCGGAGACGGTCACAGCTTGTCT
GTAAGCGGATGCCGGGAGCAGACAAGCCCGTCAGGGCGCGTCAGCGGGTGTTGGCGGGTGTCGGGGCTGG
CTTAACTATGCGGCATCAGAGCAGATTGTACTGAGAGTGCACCATATGCGGTGTGAAATACCGCACAGAT
GCGTAAGGAGAAAATACCGCATCAGGCGTTGTAAAACGACGGCCAGTGTCGACAGATCTCTAGAGGATCC
GAATTCGAAGACAAATCCAGAGACCTGTTGACAATTAATCATCGGCATAGTATATCGGCATAGTATAATA
CGACAAGGTGAGGAACTAAACCATGATAGATCCCGTCGTTTTACAACGTCGTGACTGGGAAAACCCTGGC
GTTACCCAACTTAATCGCCTTGCAGCACATCCCCCTTTCGCCAGCTGGCGTAATAGCGAAGAGGCCCGCA
CCGATCGCCCTTCCCAACAGTTGCGCAGCCTGAATGGCGAATGGCGCTTTGCCTGGTTTCCGGCACCAGA
AGCGGTGCCGGAAAGCTGGCTGGAGTGCGATCTTCCTGAGGCCGATACTGTCGTCGTCCCCTCAAACTGG
CAGATGCACGGTTACGATTAAGGTCTCACCATTTGTCTTCTCGAGGCGGCCGCACGCGTGTAATCATGGT
CATAGCTGTTTCCTGTGATCATAATCAGCCATACCACATTTGTAGAGGTTTTACTTGCTTTAAAAAACCT
CCCACACCTCCCCCTGAACCTGAAACATAAAATGAATGCAATTGTTGTTGTTAACTTGTTTATTGCAGCT
TATAATGGTTACAAATAAAGCAATAGCATCACAAATTTCACAAATAAAGCATTTTTTTCACTGCATTCTA
GTTGTGGTTTGTCCAAACTCATCAATGTATCTTAACCTGTGTGAAATTGTTATCCGCTCACAATTCCACA
CAACATACGAGCCGGAAGCATAAAGTGTAAAGCCTGGGGTGCCTAATGAGTGAGCTAACTCACATTAATT
GCGTTGCGCTCACTGCCCGCTTTCCAGTCGGGAAACCTGTCGTGCCAGCTGCATTAATGAATCGGCCAAC
GCGCGGGGAGAGGCGGTTTGCGTATTGGGCGCTCTTCCGCTTCCTCGCTCACTGACTCGCTGCGCTCGGT
CGTTCGGCTGCGGCGAGCGGTATCAGCTCACTCAAAGGCGGTAATACGGTTATCCACAGAATCAGGGGAT
AACGCAGGAAAGAACATGTGAGCAAAAGGCCAGCAAAAGGCCAGGAACCGTAAAAAGGCCGCGTTGCTGG
CGTTTTTCCATAGGCTCCGCCCCCCTGACGAGCATCACAAAAATCGACGCTCAAGTCAGAGGTGGCGAAA
CCCGACAGGACTATAAAGATACCAGGCGTTTCCCCCTGGAAGCTCCCTCGTGCGCTCTCCTGTTCCGACC
CTGCCGCTTACCGGATACCTGTCCGCCTTTCTCCCTTCGGGAAGCGTGGCGCTTTCTCATAGCTCACGCT
GTAGGTATCTCAGTTCGGTGTAGGTCGTTCGCTCCAAGCTGGGCTGTGTGCACGAACCCCCCGTTCAGCC
CGACCGCTGCGCCTTATCCGGTAACTATCGTCTTGAGTCCAACCCGGTAAGACACGACTTATCGCCACTG
GCAGCAGCCACTGGTAACAGGATTAGCAGAGCGAGGTATGTAGGCGGTGCTACAGAGTTCTTGAAGTGGT
GGCCTAACTACGGCTACACTAGAAGAACAGTATTTGGTATCTGCGCTCTGCTGAAGCCAGTTACCTTCGG
AAAAAGAGTTGGTAGCTCTTGATCCGGCAAACAAACCACCGCTGGTAGCGGTGGTTTTTTTGTTTGCAAG
CAGCAGATTACGCGCAGAAAAAAAGGATCTCAAGAAGATCCTTTGATCTTTTCTACGGGGTCTGACGCTC
AGTGGAACGAAAACTCACGTTAAGGGATTTTGGTCATGAGATTATCAAAAAGGATCTTCACCTAGATCCT
TTTAAATTAAAAATGAAGTTTTAAATCAATCTAAAGTATATATGAGTAAACTTGGTCTGACAGTTACGCC
CCGCCCTGCCACTCATCGCAGTACTGTTGTAATTCATTAAGCATTCTGCCGACATGGAAGCCATCACAGA
CGGCATGATGAACCTGAATCGCCAGCGGCATCAGCACCTTGTCGCCTTGCGTATAATATTTGCCCATGGT
GAAAACGGGGGCGAAGAAGTTGTCCATATTGGCCACGTTTAAATCAAAACTGGTGAAACTCACCCAGGGA
TTGGCTGAGACGAAAAACATATTCTCAATAAACCCTTTAGGGAAATAGGCCAGGTTTTCACCGTAACACG
CCACATCTTGCGAATATATGTGTAGAAACTGCCGGAAATCGTCGTGGTATTCACTCCAGAGCGATGAAAA
CGTTTCAGTTTGCTCATGGAAAACGGTGTAACAAGGGTGAACACTATCCCATATCACCAGCTCACCGTCT
TTCATTGCCATACGGAATTCCGGATGAGCATTCATCAGGCGGGCAAGAATGTGAATAAAGGCCGGATAAA
ACTTGTGCTTATTTTTCTTTACGGTCTTTAAAAAGGCCGTAATATCCAGCTGAACGGTCTGGTTATAGGT
ACATTGAGCAACTGACTGAAATGCCTCAAAATGTTCTTTACGATGCCATTGGGATATATCAACGGTGGTA
TATCCAGTGATTTTTTTCTCCATACTCTTCCTTTTTCAATATTATTGAAGCATTTATCAGGGTTATTGTC
TCATGAGCGGATACATATTTGAATGTATTTAGAAAAATAAACAAATAGGGGTTCCGCGCACATTTCCCCG
AAAAGTGCCACCTGACGTCTAAGAAACCATTATTATCATGACATTAACCTATAAAAATAGGCGTATCACG
AGGCCCTTTCGTC
