Features (pLannotate 1.2.2; 14 found; start..end, strand, type, name):
     44..91      +  promoter       EM7 promoter: synthetic bacterial promoter&nbsp
    120..268     +  CDS            lacZα (fragment): LacZα fragment of β-galactosidase; lacZ fragment
    453..537     +  CDS            large T antigen (fragment): large T antigen from SV40 (simian virus 40)
    560..681     +  polyA_signal   SV40 poly(A) signal: SV40 polyadenylation signal
    694..710     -  protein_bind   lac operator: The lac repressor binds to the lac operator to inhibit transcription in E. coli. This inhibition can be relieved by adding lactose or isopropyl-β-D-thiogalactopyranoside (IPTG). lac repressor encoded by lacI
    718..748     -  promoter       lac promoter: promoter for the E. coli lac operon
    763..784     -  protein_bind   CAP binding site: CAP binding activates transcription in the presence of cAMP. E. coli catabolite activator protein
    797..889     -  CDS            lacI (fragment): lac repressor; lacI; The lac repressor binds to the lac operator to inhibit transcription in E. coli. This inhibition can be relieved by adding lactose or isopropyl-β-D-thiogalactopyranoside (IPTG).
   1072..1660    -  rep_origin     ori: high-copy-number ColE1/pMB1/pBR322/pUC origin of replication
   1834..2490    -  CDS            cat: CAT_ECOLX - Experimental evidence at protein level: Swiss-Prot protein existence level 1. This enzyme is an effector of chloramphenicol resistance in bacteria. From Escherichia coli. This protein is used as a marker in many commonly used cloning vectors, such as pACYC184.
   2491..2595    -  promoter       AmpR promoter: bla
   2690..2725    +  CDS            rop (fragment): Rop protein, which maintains plasmids at low copy number; rop
   2827..2926    +  misc_feature   bom (fragment): basis of mobility region from pBR322
   2927..2948    -  CDS            lacZα (fragment): LacZα fragment of β-galactosidase; lacZ fragment
>Addgene plasmid #128860 | pDV | addgene full sequence | sequence record 252808 | Addgene NGS Result
AGATCTCTAGAGGATCCGAATTCGAAGACAAATCCAGAGACCTGTTGACAATTAATCATCGGCATAGTAT
ATCGGCATAGTATAATACGACAAGGTGAGGAACTAAACCATGATAGATCCCGTCGTTTTACAACGTCGTG
ACTGGGAAAACCCTGGCGTTACCCAACTTAATCGCCTTGCAGCACATCCCCCTTTCGCCAGCTGGCGTAA
TAGCGAAGAGGCCCGCACCGATCGCCCTTCCCAACAGTTGCGCAGCCTGAATGGCGAATGGCGCTTTGCC
TGGTTTCCGGCACCAGAAGCGGTGCCGGAAAGCTGGCTGGAGTGCGATCTTCCTGAGGCCGATACTGTCG
TCGTCCCCTCAAACTGGCAGATGCACGGTTACGATTAAGGTCTCACCATTTGTCTTCTCGAGGCGGCCGC
ACGCGTGTAATCATGGTCATAGCTGTTTCCTGTGATCATAATCAGCCATACCACATTTGTAGAGGTTTTA
CTTGCTTTAAAAAACCTCCCACACCTCCCCCTGAACCTGAAACATAAAATGAATGCAATTGTTGTTGTTA
ACTTGTTTATTGCAGCTTATAATGGTTACAAATAAAGCAATAGCATCACAAATTTCACAAATAAAGCATT
TTTTTCACTGCATTCTAGTTGTGGTTTGTCCAAACTCATCAATGTATCTTAACCTGTGTGAAATTGTTAT
CCGCTCACAATTCCACACAACATACGAGCCGGAAGCATAAAGTGTAAAGCCTGGGGTGCCTAATGAGTGA
GCTAACTCACATTAATTGCGTTGCGCTCACTGCCCGCTTTCCAGTCGGGAAACCTGTCGTGCCAGCTGCA
TTAATGAATCGGCCAACGCGCGGGGAGAGGCGGTTTGCGTATTGGGCGCTCTTCCGCTTCCTCGCTCACT
GACTCGCTGCGCTCGGTCGTTCGGCTGCGGCGAGCGGTATCAGCTCACTCAAAGGCGGTAATACGGTTAT
CCACAGAATCAGGGGATAACGCAGGAAAGAACATGTGAGCAAAAGGCCAGCAAAAGGCCAGGAACCGTAA
AAAGGCCGCGTTGCTGGCGTTTTTCCATAGGCTCCGCCCCCCTGACGAGCATCACAAAAATCGACGCTCA
AGTCAGAGGTGGCGAAACCCGACAGGACTATAAAGATACCAGGCGTTTCCCCCTGGAAGCTCCCTCGTGC
GCTCTCCTGTTCCGACCCTGCCGCTTACCGGATACCTGTCCGCCTTTCTCCCTTCGGGAAGCGTGGCGCT
TTCTCATAGCTCACGCTGTAGGTATCTCAGTTCGGTGTAGGTCGTTCGCTCCAAGCTGGGCTGTGTGCAC
GAACCCCCCGTTCAGCCCGACCGCTGCGCCTTATCCGGTAACTATCGTCTTGAGTCCAACCCGGTAAGAC
ACGACTTATCGCCACTGGCAGCAGCCACTGGTAACAGGATTAGCAGAGCGAGGTATGTAGGCGGTGCTAC
AGAGTTCTTGAAGTGGTGGCCTAACTACGGCTACACTAGAAGGACAGTATTTGGTATCTGCGCTCTGCTG
AAGCCAGTTACCTTCGGAAAAAGAGTTGGTAGCTCTTGATCCGGCAAACAAACCACCGCTGGTAGCGGTG
GTTTTTTTGTTTGCAAGCAGCAGATTACGCGCAGAAAAAAAGGATCTCAAGAAGATCCTTTGATCTTTTC
TACGGGGTCTGACGCTCAGTGGAACGAAAACTCACGTTAAGGGATTTTGGTCATGAGATTATCAAAAAGG
ATCTTCACCTAGATCCTTTTAAATTAAAAATGAAGTTTTAAATCAATCTAAAGTATATATGAGTAAACTT
GGTCTGACAGTTACGCCCCGCCCTGCCACTCATCGCAGTACTGTTGTAATTCATTAAGCATTCTGCCGAC
ATGGAAGCCATCACAAACGGCATGATGAACCTGAATCGCCAGCGGCATCAGCACCTTGTCGCCTTGCGTA
TAATATTTGCCCATGGTGAAAACGGGGGCGAAGAAGTTGTCCATATTGGCCACGTTTAAATCAAAACTGG
TGAAACTCACCCAGGGATTGGCTGAGACGAAAAACATATTCTCAATAAACCCTTTAGGGAAATAGGCCAG
GTTTTCACCGTAACACGCCACATCTTGCGAATATATGTGTAGAAACTGCCGGAAATCGTCGTGGTATTCA
CTCCAGAGCGATGAAAACGTTTCAGTTTGCTCATGGAAAACGGTGTAACAAGGGTGAACACTATCCCATA
TCACCAGCTCACCGTCTTTCATTGCCATACGAAATTCCGGATGAGCATTCATCAGGCGGGCAAGAATGTG
AATAAAGGCCGGATAAAACTTGTGCTTATTTTTCTTTACGGTCTTTAAAAAGGCCGTAATATCCAGCTGA
ACGGTCTGGTTATAGGTACATTGAGCAACTGACTGAAATGCCTCAAAATGTTCTTTACGATGCCATTGGG
ATATATCAACGGTGGTATATCCAGTGATTTTTTTCTCCATACTCTTCCTTTTTCAATATTATTGAAGCAT
TTATCAGGGTTATTGTCTCATGAGCGGATACATATTTGAATGTATTTAGAAAAATAAACAAATAGGGGTT
CCGCGCACATTTCCCCGAAAAGTGCCACCTGACGTCTAAGAAACCATTATTATCATGACATTAACCTATA
AAAATAGGCGTATCACGAGGCCCTTTCGTCTCGCGCGTTTCGGTGATGACGGTGAAAACCTCTGACACAT
GCAGCTCCCGGAGACGGTCACAGCTTGTCTGTAAGCGGATGCCGGGAGCAGACAAGCCCGTCAGGGCGCG
TCAGCGGGTGTTGGCGGGTGTCGGGGCTGGCTTAACTATGCGGCATCAGAGCAGATTGTACTGAGAGTGC
ACCATATGCGGTGTGAAATACCGCACAGATGCGTAAGGAGAAAATACCGCATCAGGCGTTGTAAAACGAC
GGCCAGTGTCGAC
